Addgene plasmid #52342: hAAVS1 TALEN Right
Purpose: TALEN vector for genomic targeting
Depositing lab: Su-Chun Zhang. Depositing organization: University of Wisconsin, Madison. Publication: A simple and efficient system for regulating gene expression in human pluripotent stem cells and derivatives. Qian K, Huang CL, Chen H, Blackbourn LW 4th, Chen Y, Cao J, Yao L, Sauvey C, Du Z, Zhang SC. Stem Cells. 2014 Feb 4. doi: 10.1002/stem.1653. PubMed 24497442.
Backbone
  Vector backbone: JDS78
  Backbone manufacturer: Keith Joung lab(Addgene Plasmid # 32290)
  Backbone size w/o insert (bp): 6447
  Vector type: Mammalian Expression
Growth in bacteria
  Bacterial resistance: Ampicillin, 100 μg/mL
  Growth temperature: 37°C
  Growth strain: Top10
  Copy number: High Copy
Gene/Insert
  Gene/Insert name: AAVS1 TALEN Right
  Species: Synthetic
  Insert size (bp): 1640
  Promoter: CMV
  Cloning method: Restriction Enzyme; 5′ cloning site BsmBI (destroyed during cloning); 3′ cloning site BsmBI (destroyed during cloning)
  Sequencing primers: 5′ GGAGTAACAGCGGTAGAGG; 3′ GCGGGATCGGGCCTGGAC
Terms and licenses: Academic/Nonprofit Terms; Industry Terms: Not Available to Industry
Depositor comments: Addgene's sequencing results identified a partial duplication within the TALEN repeat region of this plasmid relative to the expected sequence. The depositing lab confirmed that the plasmid functions as described in the associated publication.
How to cite: hAAVS1 TALEN Right was a gift from Su-Chun Zhang (Addgene plasmid # 52342 ; http://n2t.net/addgene:52342 ; RRID:Addgene_52342)
