[The description below was written by a language model from this plasmid's Addgene catalogue record and pLannotate feature annotations shown in this document.]
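Description:
hAAVS1 TALEN Right is a mammalian expression plasmid encoding the right-hand member of a TALE nuclease pair directed at the human AAVS1 locus. It was made by inserting a synthetic TALE repeat array of about 1.6 kb into the JDS78 TALEN backbone through BsmBI sites that were destroyed during cloning. In bacteria it replicates from a high-copy ColE1/pUC-type origin and is selected with ampicillin through the β-lactamase gene. An f1 origin is also present.

The nuclease is transcribed from the CMV immediate early enhancer and promoter, with a T7 promoter just upstream of the coding region, and terminates at a bovine growth hormone polyadenylation signal. The open reading frame begins with a 3xFLAG tag. This is followed by an N-terminal segment derived from the Xanthomonas AvrBs3 TAL effector, the custom repeat array (an unannotated stretch between the two AvrBs3 fragments in the feature table), a C-terminal AvrBs3 segment and the FokI cleavage domain. A V5 tag sequence is annotated just downstream of FokI. Because FokI must dimerize to cut, this plasmid presumably has to be delivered with a matching left TALEN so that the two halves bind flanking sites and generate a double-strand break. A separate SV40/EM7-driven blasticidin S deaminase cassette with an SV40 polyadenylation signal offers blasticidin selection.

The record gives the purpose as genomic targeting, and the associated work concerns regulated gene expression in human pluripotent stem cells. Repository sequencing found a partial duplication within the repeat region relative to the expected sequence, though the depositing lab reports that the plasmid functions as published.
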