Features (pLannotate 1.2.2; 26 found; start..end, strand, type, name):
      1..380     +  enhancer       CMV enhancer: human cytomegalovirus immediate early enhancer
    381..584     +  promoter       CMV promoter: human cytomegalovirus (CMV) immediate early promoter
    580..613     +  LTR            5' LTR (truncated) (fragment): truncated 5' long terminal repeat (LTR) from HIV-1
    629..647     +  promoter       T7 promoter: promoter for bacteriophage T7 RNA polymerase
    673..738     +  CDS            3xFLAG: three tandem FLAG® epitope tags, followed by an enterokinase cleavage site
    790..1299    +  CDS            avrBs3 (fragment): AVRB3_XANEU - Experimental evidence at protein level: Swiss-Prot protein existence level 1. Avirulence protein. Acts as a transcription factor in C.annuum plants. In susceptible plants lacking the Bs3 resistance gene induces expression of a number of genes, including genes homologous to a family of auxin-induced genes, alpha-expansin genes, pectate lyase, anthocyanidin glucoside rhamnosyl transferase and at least one transcription factor, UPA20. Their expression leads to plant hypertrophy in mesophyll cells, probably mainly mediated by UPA20 (PubMed:17962565). In resistant plants induces the h
   2890..3096    +  CDS            avrBs3 (fragment): AVRB3_XANEU - Experimental evidence at protein level: Swiss-Prot protein existence level 1. Avirulence protein. Acts as a transcription factor in C.annuum plants. In susceptible plants lacking the Bs3 resistance gene induces expression of a number of genes, including genes homologous to a family of auxin-induced genes, alpha-expansin genes, pectate lyase, anthocyanidin glucoside rhamnosyl transferase and at least one transcription factor, UPA20. Their expression leads to plant hypertrophy in mesophyll cells, probably mainly mediated by UPA20 (PubMed:17962565). In resistant plants induces the h
   3085..3672    +  CDS            FokI cleavage domain: nonspecific DNA cleavage domain of the FokI endonuclease (Li et al., 1992) must dimerize to be catalytically active
   3688..3729    +  CDS            V5 tag: epitope tag from simian virus 5
   3785..4009    +  polyA_signal   bGH poly(A) signal: bovine growth hormone polyadenylation signal
   4013..4034    +  promoter       SV40 promoter (fragment): SV40 enhancer and early promoter
   4055..4483    +  rep_origin     f1 ori (sequence partly withheld): f1 bacteriophage origin of replication; arrow indicates direction of (+) strand synthesis
   4497..4826    +  promoter       SV40 promoter: SV40 enhancer and early promoter
   4874..4921    +  promoter       EM7 promoter: synthetic bacterial promoter&nbsp
   4940..5338    +  CDS            BSD: blasticidin S deaminase; Aspergillus terreus BSD; confers resistance to blasticidin
   5339..5366    +  CDS            BleoR (fragment): antibiotic-binding protein; Sh ble from Streptoalloteichus hindustanus; confers resistance to bleomycin, phleomycin, and Zeocin™
   5376..5501    +  CDS            ble (fragment): BLE_KLEPN - Experimental evidence at protein level: Swiss-Prot protein existence level 1. Binding protein with a strong affinity to the bleomycin family of antibiotics. Binds to CL990; an antimitotic-antibiotic compound. From Klebsiella pneumoniae.
   5496..5617    +  polyA_signal   SV40 poly(A) signal: SV40 polyadenylation signal
   5690..5706    -  protein_bind   lac operator: The lac repressor binds to the lac operator to inhibit transcription in E. coli. This inhibition can be relieved by adding lactose or isopropyl-β-D-thiogalactopyranoside (IPTG). lac repressor encoded by lacI
   5714..5744    -  promoter       lac promoter: promoter for the E. coli lac operon
   5759..5780    -  protein_bind   CAP binding site: CAP binding activates transcription in the presence of cAMP. E. coli catabolite activator protein
   5793..5885    -  CDS            lacI (fragment): lac repressor; lacI; The lac repressor binds to the lac operator to inhibit transcription in E. coli. This inhibition can be relieved by adding lactose or isopropyl-β-D-thiogalactopyranoside (IPTG).
   6068..6656    -  rep_origin     ori: high-copy-number ColE1/pMB1/pBR322/pUC origin of replication
   6827..7687    -  CDS            AmpR: β-lactamase; bla; confers resistance to ampicillin, carbenicillin, and related antibiotics
   7688..7792    -  promoter       AmpR promoter: bla
   7851..7903    -  misc_feature   bom (fragment): basis of mobility region from pBR322
>Addgene plasmid #52342 | hAAVS1 TALEN Right | addgene full sequence | sequence record 431781 | Addgene NGS Result
GACATTGATTATTGACTAGTTATTAATAGTAATCAATTACGGGGTCATTAGTTCATAGCCCATATATGGA
GTTCCGCGTTACATAACTTACGGTAAATGGCCCGCCTGGCTGACCGCCCAACGACCCCCGCCCATTGACG
TCAATAATGACGTATGTTCCCATAGTAACGCCAATAGGGACTTTCCATTGACGTCAATGGGTGGAGTATT
TACGGTAAACTGCCCACTTGGCAGTACATCAAGTGTATCATATGCCAAGTACGCCCCCTATTGACGTCAA
TGACGGTAAATGGCCCGCCTGGCATTATGCCCAGTACATGACCTTATGGGACTTTCCTACTTGGCAGTAC
ATCTACGTATTAGTCATCGCTATTACCATGGTGATGCGGTTTTGGCAGTACATCAATGGGCGTGGATAGC
GGTTTGACTCACGGGGATTTCCAAGTCTCCACCCCATTGACGTCAATGGGAGTTTGTTTTGGCACCAAAA
TCAACGGGACTTTCCAAAATGTCGTAACAACTCCGCCCCATTGACGCAAATGGGCGGTAGGCGTGTACGG
TGGGAGGTCTATATAAGCAGAGCTCTCTGGCTAACTAGAGAACCCACTGCTTACTGGCTTATCGAAATTA
ATACGACTCACTATAGGGAGACCCAAGCTGGCTAGCACCATGGACTACAAAGACCATGACGGTGATTATA
AAGATCATGACATCGATTACAAGGATGACGATGACAAGATGGCCCCCAAGAAGAAGAGGAAGGTGGGCAT
TCACCGCGGGGTACCTATGGTGGACTTGAGGACACTCGGTTATTCGCAACAGCAACAGGAGAAAATCAAG
CCTAAGGTCAGGAGCACCGTCGCGCAACACCACGAGGCGCTTGTGGGGCATGGCTTCACTCATGCGCATA
TTGTCGCGCTTTCACAGCACCCTGCGGCGCTTGGGACGGTGGCTGTCAAATACCAAGATATGATTGCGGC
CCTGCCCGAAGCCACGCACGAGGCAATTGTAGGGGTCGGTAAACAGTGGTCGGGAGCGCGAGCACTTGAG
GCGCTGCTGACTGTGGCGGGTGAGCTTAGGGGGCCTCCGCTCCAGCTCGACACCGGGCAGCTGCTGAAGA
TCGCGAAGAGAGGGGGAGTAACAGCGGTAGAGGCAGTGCACGCCTGGCGCAATGCGCTCACCGGGGCCCC
CTTGAACCTGACCCCAGACCAGGTAGTCGCAATCGCGTCAAACGGAGGGGGAAAGCAAGCCCTGGAAACC
GTGCAAAGGTTGTTGCCGGTCCTTTGTCAAGACCACGGCCTTACACCGGAGCAAGTCGTGGCCATTGCAA
GCAATGGGGGTGGCAAACAGGCTCTTGAGACGGTTCAGAGACTTCTCCCAGTTCTCTGTCAAGCCCACGG
GCTGACTCCCGATCAAGTTGTAGCGATTGCGTCCAACGGTGGAGGGAAACAAGCATTGGAGACTGTCCAA
CGGCTCCTTCCCGTGTTGTGTCAAGCCCACGGTTTGACGCCTGCACAAGTGGTCGCCATCGCCAGCCATG
ATGGCGGTAAGCAGGCGCTGGAAACAGTACAGCGCCTGCTGCCTGTACTGTGCCAGGATCATGGACTGAC
CCCAGACCAGGTAGTCGCAATCGCGTCAAACGGAGGGGGAAAGCAAGCCCTGGAAACCGTGCAAAGGTTG
TTGCCGGTCCTTTGTCAAGACCACGGCCTTACACCGGAGCAAGTCGTGGCCATTGCAAATAATAACGGTG
GCAAACAGGCTCTTGAGACGGTTCAGAGACTTCTCCCAGTTCTCTGTCAAGCCCACGGGCTGACTCCCGA
TCAAGTTGTAGCGATTGCGTCCAACGGTGGAGGGAAACAAGCATTGGAGACTGTCCAACGGCTCCTTCCC
GTGTTGTGTCAAGCCCACGGTTTGACGCCTGCACAAGTGGTCGCCATCGCCAGCCATGATGGCGGTAAGC
AGGCGCTGGAAACAGTACAGCGCCTGCTGCCTGTACTGTGCCAGGATCATGGACTGACCCCAGACCAGGT
AGTCGCAATCGCGTCGAACATTGGGGGAAAGCAAGCCCTGGAAACCGTGCAAAGGTTGTTGCCGGTCCTT
TGTCAAGACCACGGCCTTACACCGGAGCAAGTCGTGGCCATTGCATCCCACGACGGTGGCAAACAGGCTC
TTGAGACGGTTCAGAGACTTCTCCCAGTTCTCTGTCAAGCCCACGGGCTGACTCCCGATCAAGTTGTAGC
GATTGCGTCGCATGACGGAGGGAAACAAGCATTGGAGACTGTCCAACGGCTCCTTCCCGTGTTGTGTCAA
GCCCACGGTTTGACGCCTGCACAAGTGGTCGCCATCGCCTCCAATATTGGCGGTAAGCAGGCGCTGGAAA
CAGTACAGCGCCTGCTGCCTGTACTGTGCCAGGATCATGGACTGACCCCAGACCAGGTAGTCGCAATCGC
GTCGAACATTGGGGGAAAGCAAGCCCTGGAAACCGTGCAAAGGTTGTTGCCGGTCCTTTGTCAAGACCAC
GGCCTTACACCGGAGCAAGTCGTGGCCATTGCAAGCAATGGGGGTGGCAAACAGGCTCTTGAGACGGTTC
AGAGACTTCTCCCAGTTCTCTGTCAAGCCCACGGGCTGACTCCCGATCAAGTTGTAGCGATTGCGTCGCA
TGACGGAGGGAAACAAGCATTGGAGACTGTCCAACGGCTCCTTCCCGTGTTGTGTCAAGCCCACGGTTTG
ACGCCTGCACAAGTGGTCGCCATCGCCAGCCATGATGGCGGTAAGCAGGCGCTGGAAACAGTACAGCGCC
TGCTGCCTGTACTGTGCCAGGATCATGGACTGACACCCGAACAGGTGGTCGCCATTGCTTCTAATGGGGG
AGGACGGCCAGCCTTGGAGTCCATCGTAGCCCAATTGTCCAGGCCCGATCCCGCGTTGGCTGCGTTAACG
AATGACCATCTGGTGGCGTTGGCATGTCTTGGTGGACGACCCGCGCTCGATGCAGTCAAAAAGGGTCTGC
CTCATGCTCCCGCATTGATCAAAAGAACCAACCGGCGGATTCCCGAGAGAACTTCCCATCGAGTCGCGGG
ATCCCAACTAGTCAAAAGTGAACTGGAGGAGAAGAAATCTGAACTTCGTCATAAATTGAAATATGTGCCT
CATGAATATATTGAATTAATTGAAATTGCCAGAAATTCCACTCAGGATAGAATTCTTGAAATGAAGGTAA
TGGAATTTTTTATGAAAGTTTATGGATATAGAGGTAAACATTTGGGTGGATCAAGGAAACCGGACGGAGC
AATTTATACTGTCGGATCTCCTATTGATTACGGTGTGATCGTGGATACTAAAGCTTATAGCGGAGGTTAT
AATCTGCCAATTGGCCAAGCAGATGAAATGCAACGATATGTCGAAGAAAATCAAACACGAAACAAACATA
TCAACCCTAATGAATGGTGGAAAGTCTATCCATCTTCTGTAACGGAATTTAAGTTTTTATTTGTGAGTGG
TCACTTTAAAGGAAACTACAAAGCTCAGCTTACACGATTAAATCATATCACTAATTGTAATGGAGCTGTT
CTTAGTGTAGAAGAGCTTTTAATTGGTGGAGAAATGATTAAAGCCGGCACATTAACCTTAGAGGAAGTCA
GACGGAAATTTAATAACGGCGAGATAAACTTTTAAGGGCCCTTCGAAGGTAAGCCTATCCCTAACCCTCT
CCTCGGTCTCGATTCTACGCGTACCGGTCATCATCACCATCACCATTGAGTTTAAACCCGCTGATCAGCC
TCGACTGTGCCTTCTAGTTGCCAGCCATCTGTTGTTTGCCCCTCCCCCGTGCCTTCCTTGACCCTGGAAG
GTGCCACTCCCACTGTCCTTTCCTAATAAAATGAGGAAATTGCATCGCATTGTCTGAGTAGGTGTCATTC
TATTCTGGGGGGTGGGGTGGGGCAGGACAGCAAGGGGGAGGATTGGGAAGACAATAGCAGGCATGCTGGG
GATGCGGTGGGCTCTATGGCTTCTGAGGCGGAAAGAACCAGCTGGGGCTCTAGGGGGTATCCCC
[124 nt withheld, positions 4055-4178]
C
[91 nt withheld, positions 4180-4270]
A
[49 nt withheld, positions 4272-4320]
CCTTTGACGTTGGAGTCCACGTTCTTT
[37 nt withheld, positions 4348-4384]
ACCCTATCTCGGTCTATTCTTTTGATTTATAAGGGATTTTGCCGATTTCGGCCTATTGGTTAAAAAATGA
GCTGATTTAACAAAAATTTAACGCGAATTAATTCTGTGGAATGTGTGTCAGTTAGGGTGTGGAAAGTCCC
CAGGCTCCCCAGCAGGCAGAAGTATGCAAAGCATGCATCTCAATTAGTCAGCAACCAGGTGTGGAAAGTC
CCCAGGCTCCCCAGCAGGCAGAAGTATGCAAAGCATGCATCTCAATTAGTCAGCAACCATAGTCCCGCCC
CTAACTCCGCCCATCCCGCCCCTAACTCCGCCCAGTTCCGCCCATTCTCCGCCCCATGGCTGACTAATTT
TTTTTATTTATGCAGAGGCCGAGGCCGCCTCTGCCTCTGAGCTATTCCAGAAGTAGTGAGGAGGCTTTTT
TGGAGGCCTAGGCTTTTGCAAAAAGCTCCCGGGAGCTTGTATATCCATTTTCGGATCTGATCAGCACGTG
TTGACAATTAATCATCGGCATAGTATATCGGCATAGTATAATACGACAAGGTGAGGAACTAAACCATGGC
CAAGCCTTTGTCTCAAGAAGAATCCACCCTCATTGAAAGAGCAACGGCTACAATCAACAGCATCCCCATC
TCTGAAGACTACAGCGTCGCCAGCGCAGCTCTCTCTAGCGACGGCCGCATCTTCACTGGTGTCAATGTAT
ATCATTTTACTGGGGGACCTTGTGCAGAACTCGTGGTGCTGGGCACTGCTGCTGCTGCGGCAGCTGGCAA
CCTGACTTGTATCGTCGCGATCGGAAATGAGAACAGGGGCATCTTGAGCCCCTGCGGACGGTGCCGACAG
GTGCTTCTCGATCTGCATCCTGGGATCAAAGCCATAGTGAAGGACAGTGATGGACAGCCGACGGCAGTTG
GGATTCGTGAATTGCTGCCCTCTGGTTATGTGTGGGAGGGCTAAGCACTTCGTGGCCGAGGAGCAGGACT
GACACGTGCTACGAGATTTCGATTCCACCGCCGCCTTCTATGAAAGGTTGGGCTTCGGAATCGTTTTCCG
GGACGCCGGCTGGATGATCCTCCAGCGCGGGGATCTCATGCTGGAGTTCTTCGCCCACCCCAACTTGTTT
ATTGCAGCTTATAATGGTTACAAATAAAGCAATAGCATCACAAATTTCACAAATAAAGCATTTTTTTCAC
TGCATTCTAGTTGTGGTTTGTCCAAACTCATCAATGTATCTTATCATGTCTGTATACCGTCGACCTCTAG
CTAGAGCTTGGCGTAATCATGGTCATAGCTGTTTCCTGTGTGAAATTGTTATCCGCTCACAATTCCACAC
AACATACGAGCCGGAAGCATAAAGTGTAAAGCCTGGGGTGCCTAATGAGTGAGCTAACTCACATTAATTG
CGTTGCGCTCACTGCCCGCTTTCCAGTCGGGAAACCTGTCGTGCCAGCTGCATTAATGAATCGGCCAACG
CGCGGGGAGAGGCGGTTTGCGTATTGGGCGCTCTTCCGCTTCCTCGCTCACTGACTCGCTGCGCTCGGTC
GTTCGGCTGCGGCGAGCGGTATCAGCTCACTCAAAGGCGGTAATACGGTTATCCACAGAATCAGGGGATA
ACGCAGGAAAGAACATGTGAGCAAAAGGCCAGCAAAAGGCCAGGAACCGTAAAAAGGCCGCGTTGCTGGC
GTTTTTCCATAGGCTCCGCCCCCCTGACGAGCATCACAAAAATCGACGCTCAAGTCAGAGGTGGCGAAAC
CCGACAGGACTATAAAGATACCAGGCGTTTCCCCCTGGAAGCTCCCTCGTGCGCTCTCCTGTTCCGACCC
TGCCGCTTACCGGATACCTGTCCGCCTTTCTCCCTTCGGGAAGCGTGGCGCTTTCTCATAGCTCACGCTG
TAGGTATCTCAGTTCGGTGTAGGTCGTTCGCTCCAAGCTGGGCTGTGTGCACGAACCCCCCGTTCAGCCC
GACCGCTGCGCCTTATCCGGTAACTATCGTCTTGAGTCCAACCCGGTAAGACACGACTTATCGCCACTGG
CAGCAGCCACTGGTAACAGGATTAGCAGAGCGAGGTATGTAGGCGGTGCTACAGAGTTCTTGAAGTGGTG
GCCTAACTACGGCTACACTAGAAGAACAGTATTTGGTATCTGCGCTCTGCTGAAGCCAGTTACCTTCGGA
AAAAGAGTTGGTAGCTCTTGATCCGGCAAACAAACCACCGCTGGTAGCGGTGGTTTTTTTGTTTGCAAGC
AGCAGATTACGCGCAGAAAAAAAGGATCTCAAGAAGATCCTTTGATCTTTTCTACGGGGTCTGACGCTCA
GTGGAACGAAAACTCACGTTAAGGGATTTTGGTCATGAGATTATCAAAAAGGATCTTCACCTAGATCCTT
TTAAATTAAAAATGAAGTTTTAAATCAATCTAAAGTATATATGAGTAAACTTGGTCTGACAGTTACCAAT
GCTTAATCAGTGAGGCACCTATCTCAGCGATCTGTCTATTTCGTTCATCCATAGTTGCCTGACTCCCCGT
CGTGTAGATAACTACGATACGGGAGGGCTTACCATCTGGCCCCAGTGCTGCAATGATACCGCGAGACCCA
CGCTCACCGGCTCCAGATTTATCAGCAATAAACCAGCCAGCCGGAAGGGCCGAGCGCAGAAGTGGTCCTG
CAACTTTATCCGCCTCCATCCAGTCTATTAATTGTTGCCGGGAAGCTAGAGTAAGTAGTTCGCCAGTTAA
TAGTTTGCGCAACGTTGTTGCCATTGCTACAGGCATCGTGGTGTCACGCTCGTCGTTTGGTATGGCTTCA
TTCAGCTCCGGTTCCCAACGATCAAGGCGAGTTACATGATCCCCCATGTTGTGCAAAAAAGCGGTTAGCT
CCTTCGGTCCTCCGATCGTTGTCAGAAGTAAGTTGGCCGCAGTGTTATCACTCATGGTTATGGCAGCACT
GCATAATTCTCTTACTGTCATGCCATCCGTAAGATGCTTTTCTGTGACTGGTGAGTACTCAACCAAGTCA
TTCTGAGAATAGTGTATGCGGCGACCGAGTTGCTCTTGCCCGGCGTCAATACGGGATAATACCGCGCCAC
ATAGCAGAACTTTAAAAGTGCTCATCATTGGAAAACGTTCTTCGGGGCGAAAACTCTCAAGGATCTTACC
GCTGTTGAGATCCAGTTCGATGTAACCCACTCGTGCACCCAACTGATCTTCAGCATCTTTTACTTTCACC
AGCGTTTCTGGGTGAGCAAAAACAGGAAGGCAAAATGCCGCAAAAAAGGGAATAAGGGCGACACGGAAAT
GTTGAATACTCATACTCTTCCTTTTTCAATATTATTGAAGCATTTATCAGGGTTATTGTCTCATGAGCGG
ATACATATTTGAATGTATTTAGAAAAATAAACAAATAGGGGTTCCGCGCACATTTCCCCGAAAAGTGCCA
CCTGACGTCGACGGATCGGGAGATCTCCCGATCCCCTATGGTGCACTCTCAGTACAATCTGCTCTGATGC
CGCATAGTTAAGCCAGTATCTGCTCCCTGCTTGTGTGTTGGAGGTCGCTGAGTAGTGCGCGAGCAAAATT
TAAGCTACAACAAGGCAAGGCTTGACCGACAATTGCATGAAGAATCTGCTTAGGGTTAGGCGTTTTGCGC
TGCTTCGCGATGTACGGGCCAGATATACGCGTT
